Addgene plasmid #21846: SCP1-pUC119
Depositing lab: James Kadonaga. Depositing organization: University of California, San Diego (UCSD). Publication: Rational design of a super core promoter that enhances gene expression. Juven-Gershon T, Cheng S, Kadonaga JT. Nat Methods. 2006 Nov . 3(11):917-22. 10.1038/nmeth937 PubMed 17124735.
Backbone
  Vector backbone: pUC119
  Backbone size w/o insert (bp): 3162
  Vector type: pUC derivative - a cloning vector
Growth in bacteria
  Bacterial resistance: Ampicillin, 100 μg/mL
  Growth temperature: 37°C
  Growth strain: DH5alpha
  Copy number: High Copy
Gene/Insert
  Gene/Insert name: SCP1 (super core promoter 1)-pUC119
  Species: D. melanogaster (fly); viral (CMV & AdML)
  Insert size (bp): 81
  Cloning method: Restriction Enzyme; 5′ cloning site XbaI (not destroyed); 3′ cloning site PstI (not destroyed)
  Sequencing primers: 5′ M13 forward or M13/pUC sequencing primer
Terms and licenses: Academic/Nonprofit Terms; Industry Terms: Not Available to Industry
Depositor comments: There are several mismatches between depositor's sequence and Addgene sequence. The mismatches are mostly in vector and should not affect the insert.
How to cite: SCP1-pUC119 was a gift from James Kadonaga (Addgene plasmid # 21846 ; http://n2t.net/addgene:21846 ; RRID:Addgene_21846)
