[The description below was written by a language model from this plasmid's Addgene catalogue record and pLannotate feature annotations shown in this document.]
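Description:
SCP1-pUC119 is a small, high-copy bacterial cloning plasmid that carries super core promoter 1 (SCP1), an 81 bp synthetic core promoter, inserted between the XbaI and PstI sites of the pUC119 polylinker; both sites are retained, so the element can be excised again. The backbone is a standard pUC derivative. It replicates in E. coli from the high-copy ColE1/pMB1-type origin and is selected with ampicillin through the β-lactamase gene and its own promoter. It also contains an M13 phage origin, which allows single-stranded DNA to be produced with helper phage. The feature table shows the usual pUC lac region: CAP binding site, lac promoter and lac operator, and a lacZα fragment. Polylinker fragments sit on either side of a gap that corresponds in size to the insert. The insert itself is not annotated. Short fragments labelled lacI, rop and bom are residual backbone matches rather than functional elements.

The record lists the insert's origin as D. melanogaster together with viral CMV and adenovirus major late (AdML) sequences, consistent with a designed composite core promoter assembled from motifs of different natural promoters. The associated publication describes its rational design to enhance gene expression. The record does not state which specific motifs are included, and no reporter gene or downstream coding sequence is present. The plasmid therefore serves mainly as a source or template for the promoter, for example for subcloning into reporter or expression vectors or for transcription studies. The insert can be sequenced from the M13/pUC primer site. The depositor notes several mismatches between the depositor and repository sequences, mostly in the vector and not expected to affect the insert.
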