Features (pLannotate 1.2.2; 14 found; start..end, strand, type, name):
     87..104     +  misc_feature   MCS (fragment): pUC18/19 multiple cloning site
    141..157     -  protein_bind   lac operator: The lac repressor binds to the lac operator to inhibit transcription in E. coli. This inhibition can be relieved by adding lactose or isopropyl-β-D-thiogalactopyranoside (IPTG). lac repressor encoded by lacI
    165..195     -  promoter       lac promoter: promoter for the E. coli lac operon
    210..231     -  protein_bind   CAP binding site: CAP binding activates transcription in the presence of cAMP. E. coli catabolite activator protein
    244..336     -  CDS            lacI (fragment): lac repressor; lacI; The lac repressor binds to the lac operator to inhibit transcription in E. coli. This inhibition can be relieved by adding lactose or isopropyl-β-D-thiogalactopyranoside (IPTG).
    519..1107    -  rep_origin     ori: high-copy-number ColE1/pMB1/pBR322/pUC origin of replication
   1278..2138    -  CDS            AmpR: β-lactamase; bla; confers resistance to ampicillin, carbenicillin, and related antibiotics
   2139..2243    -  promoter       AmpR promoter: bla
   2338..2373    +  CDS            rop (fragment): Rop protein, which maintains plasmids at low copy number; rop
   2475..2524    +  misc_feature   bom (fragment): basis of mobility region from pBR322
   2600..2980    -  rep_origin     M13 ori (sequence partly withheld): M13 bacteriophage origin of replication; arrow indicates direction of (+) strand synthesis
   2999..3050    +  misc_feature   bom (fragment): basis of mobility region from pBR322
   3056..3213    -  CDS            lacZα (fragment): LacZα fragment of β-galactosidase; lacZ fragment
   3210..7       +  misc_feature   MCS (fragment) (across the origin): pUC18/19 multiple cloning site
>Addgene plasmid #21846 | SCP1-pUC119 | depositor full sequence | sequence record 10035 | Author sequence
CTAGAGTACTTATATAAGGGGGTGGGGGCGCGTTCGTCCTCAGTCGCGATCGAACACTCGAGCCGAGCAG
ACGTGCCTACGGACCGCTGCAGGCATGCAAGCTTGGCGTAATCATGGTCATAGCTGTTTCCTGTGTGAAA
TTGTTATCCGCTCACAATTCCACACAACATACGAGCCGGAAGCATAAAGTGTAAAGCCTGGGGTGCCTAA
TGAGTGAGCTAACTCACATTAATTGCGTTGCGCTCACTGCCCGCTTTCCAGTCGGGAAACCTGTCGTGCC
AGCTGCATTAATGAATCGGCCAACGCGCGGGGAGAGGCGGTTTGCGTATTGGGCGCTCTTCCGCTTCCTC
GCTCACTGACTCGCTGCGCTCGGTCGTTCGGCTGCGGCGAGCGGTATCAGCTCACTCAAAGGCGGTAATA
CGGTTATCCACAGAATCAGGGGATAACGCAGGAAAGAACATGTGAGCAAAAGGCCAGCAAAAGGCCAGGA
ACCGTAAAAAGGCCGCGTTGCTGGCGTTTTTCCATAGGCTCCGCCCCCCTGACGAGCATCACAAAAATCG
ACGCTCAAGTCAGAGGTGGCGAAACCCGACAGGACTATAAAGATACCAGGCGTTTCCCCCTGGAAGCTCC
CTCGTGCGCTCTCCTGTTCCGACCCTGCCGCTTACCGGATACCTGTCCGCCTTTCTCCCTTCGGGAAGCG
TGGCGCTTTCTCATAGCTCACGCTGTAGGTATCTCAGTTCGGTGTAGGTCGTTCGCTCCAAGCTGGGCTG
TGTGCACGAACCCCCCGTTCAGCCCGACCGCTGCGCCTTATCCGGTAACTATCGTCTTGAGTCCAACCCG
GTAAGACACGACTTATCGCCACTGGCAGCAGCCACTGGTAACAGGATTAGCAGAGCGAGGTATGTAGGCG
GTGCTACAGAGTTCTTGAAGTGGTGGCCTAACTACGGCTACACTAGAAGGACAGTATTTGGTATCTGCGC
TCTGCTGAAGCCAGTTACCTTCGGAAAAAGAGTTGGTAGCTCTTGATCCGGCAAACAAACCACCGCTGGT
AGCGGTGGTTTTTTTGTTTGCAAGCAGCAGATTACGCGCAGAAAAAAAGGATCTCAAGAAGATCCTTTGA
TCTTTTCTACGGGGTCTGACGCTCAGTGGAACGAAAACTCACGTTAAGGGATTTTGGTCATGAGATTATC
AAAAAGGATCTTCACCTAGATCCTTTTAAATTAAAAATGAAGTTTTAAATCAATCTAAAGTATATATGAG
TAAACTTGGTCTGACAGTTACCAATGCTTAATCAGTGAGGCACCTATCTCAGCGATCTGTCTATTTCGTT
CATCCATAGTTGCCTGACTCCCCGTCGTGTAGATAACTACGATACGGGAGGGCTTACCATCTGGCCCCAG
TGCTGCAATGATACCGCGAGACCCACGCTCACCGGCTCCAGATTTATCAGCAATAAACCAGCCAGCCGGA
AGGGCCGAGCGCAGAAGTGGTCCTGCAACTTTATCCGCCTCCATCCAGTCTATTAATTGTTGCCGGGAAG
CTAGAGTAAGTAGTTCGCCAGTTAATAGTTTGCGCAACGTTGTTGCCATTGCTACAGGCATCGTGGTGTC
ACGCTCGTCGTTTGGTATGGCTTCATTCAGCTCCGGTTCCCAACGATCAAGGCGAGTTACATGATCCCCC
ATGTTGTGCAAAAAAGCGGTTAGCTCCTTCGGTCCTCCGATCGTTGTCAGAAGTAAGTTGGCCGCAGTGT
TATCACTCATGGTTATGGCAGCACTGCATAATTCTCTTACTGTCATGCCATCCGTAAGATGCTTTTCTGT
GACTGGTGAGTACTCAACCAAGTCATTCTGAGAATAGTGTATGCGGCGACCGAGTTGCTCTTGCCCGGCG
TCAATACGGGATAATACCGCGCCACATAGCAGAACTTTAAAAGTGCTCATCATTGGAAAACGTTCTTCGG
GGCGAAAACTCTCAAGGATCTTACCGCTGTTGAGATCCAGTTCGATGTAACCCACTCGTGCACCCAACTG
ATCTTCAGCATCTTTTACTTTCACCAGCGTTTCTGGGTGAGCAAAAACAGGAAGGCAAAATGCCGCAAAA
AAGGGAATAAGGGCGACACGGAAATGTTGAATACTCATACTCTTCCTTTTTCAATATTATTGAAGCATTT
ATCAGGGTTATTGTCTCATGAGCGGATACATATTTGAATGTATTTAGAAAAATAAACAAATAGGGGTTCC
GCGCACATTTCCCCGAAAAGTGCCACCTGACGTCTAAGAAACCATTATTATCATGACATTAACCTATAAA
AATAGGCGTATCACGAGGCCCTTTCGTCTCGCGCGTTTCGGTGATGACGGTGAAAACCTCTGACACATGC
AGCTCCCGGAGACGGTCACAGCTTGTCTGTAAGCGGATGCCGGGAGCAGACAAGCCCGTCAGGGCGCGTC
AGCGGGTGTTGGCGGGTGTCGGGGCTGGCTTAACTATGCGGCATCAGAGCAGATTGTACTGAGAGTGCAC
CATAAAATTGTAAACGTTAATATTTTGTTAAAATTCGCGTTAAATTTTTGTTAAATCAGCTCATTTTTTA
ACCAATAGGCCGAAATCGGCAAAATCCCTTATAAATCAAAAGAATAGCCCGAGATAGGGT
[37 nt withheld, positions 2651-2687]
AAAGAACGTGGACTCCAACGTCAAAGG
[141 nt withheld, positions 2715-2855]
G
[142 nt withheld, positions 2857-2998]
TATGCGGTGTGAAATACCGCACAGATGCGTAAGGAGAAAATACCGCATCAGGCGCCATTCGCCATTCAGG
CTGCGCAACTGTTGGGAAGGGCGATCGGTGCGGGCCTCTTCGCTATTACGCCAGCTGGCGAAAGGGGGAT
GTGCTGCAAGGCGATTAAGTTGGGTAACGCCAGGGTTTTCCCAGTCACGACGTTGTAAAACGACGGCCAG
TGAATTCGAGCTCGGTACCCGGGGATCCT
