>Addgene plasmid #21846 | SCP1-pUC119 | addgene partial sequence | sequence record 28055 | 21846 with Lac-promoter
TTTCACACAGGAACAGCTATGACCATGATTACGCCAAGCTTGCATGCCTGCAGCGGTCCGTAGGCACGTC
TGCTCGGCTCGAGTGTTCGATCGCGACTGAGGACGAACGCGCCCCCACCCCCTTATATAAGTACTCTAGA
GGATCCCCGGGTACCGAGCTCGAATTCACTGGCCGTCGTTTTACAACGTCGTGACTGGGAAAACCCTGGC
GTTACCCAACTTAATCGCCTTGCAGCACATCCCCCTTTCGCCAGCTGGCGTAATAGCGAAGAGGCCCGCA
CCGATCGCCCTTCCCAACAGTTGCGCAGCCTGAATGGCGAATGGCGCCTGATGCGGTATTTTCTCCTTAC
GCATCTGTGCGGTATTTCACACCGCATA
[93 nt withheld, positions 379-471]
T
[46 nt withheld, positions 473-518]
C
[141 nt withheld, positions 520-660]
CCTTTGACGTTGGAGTCCACGTTCTTT
[37 nt withheld, positions 688-724]
ACTCTATCTCGGGCTATTCTTTTGATTTATAAGGGATTTTGCCGATTTCGGTCTATTGGTTAAAAAATGA
GCTGATTTAACAAAAATTTAACGCGAAATTTTAACAAAATATTAACGTTTACAATTTTATGGTGCACTCT
CAGT
